Addgene plasmid #39190: pFB-LIC-Bse
Depositing lab: Nicola Burgess-Brown.
Backbone
  Vector backbone: pFB-LIC-Bse
  Backbone manufacturer: SGC
  Vector type: Baculovirus
Growth in bacteria
  Bacterial resistance: Ampicillin, 100 μg/mL
  Growth temperature: 37°C
  Growth strain: Other
  Copy number: Unknown
Gene/Insert
  Gene/Insert name: none
  Entrez Gene: gl (a.k.a. Dmel_CG7672, CG7672, Dmel\CG7672, E(sina)5, Gl, Gla, Glass, SS3-2, SY3-3, gla, none, rh)
  Cloning method: Unknown
Terms and licenses: Academic/Nonprofit Terms; Industry Terms: Not Available to Industry
How to cite: pFB-LIC-Bse was a gift from Nicola Burgess-Brown (Addgene plasmid # 39190)
