[The description below was written by a language model from this plasmid's Addgene catalogue record.]
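Description:
pFB-LIC-Bse is an empty baculovirus expression vector backbone produced by the SGC and deposited without an insert. The catalogue lists the vector type as baculovirus, so it is intended as a cloning and transfer plasmid for generating recombinant baculovirus to express proteins in insect cells. The name suggests a pFastBac-type ("pFB") donor plasmid adapted for ligation-independent cloning ("LIC"), with "Bse" plausibly referring to the restriction enzyme used to open the cloning site, but the record does not confirm these points and lists the cloning method as unknown. In bacteria the plasmid is selected with ampicillin. Its copy number is recorded as unknown, and the origin of replication is not given.

No feature table accompanies the entry. The promoter driving expression, any affinity tags or protease cleavage sites, any counter-selection cassette in the cloning site, and any transposition or recombination elements used to move the cassette into the baculoviral genome are therefore not stated and cannot be described from this record. The insert field reads "none". The linked Entrez Gene entry for the Drosophila gene glass (gl) appears to be an automated-matching artefact, since "none" is listed among that gene's aliases, and it should not be taken to mean that the plasmid carries a fly gene. As far as the record supports, the construct serves as a recipient vector into which users clone their own open reading frames for baculovirus-mediated protein production. Distribution is limited to academic and nonprofit users.
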