>Addgene plasmid #39190 | pFB-LIC-Bse | addgene partial sequence | sequence record 52732 | polyhedrin-forward
ACAGTTTTGTATAAAAAAACCTATAAATATTCCGGATTATTCATACCGTCCCACCATCGGGCGCGGATCT
CGGTCCGAAAACCATGGGCCACCATCATCATCATCATTCTTCTGGTGTAGATCTGGGTACCGAGAACCTG
TACTTCCAATCCATAAGCTAGCTTCTCCTCCTGAAAGATCCATAACTTCGTATAGCATACATTATACGAA
GTTATGCGGCCGCGACGTCCACATATACCTGCCGTTCACTATTATTTAGTGAAATGAGATATTATGATAT
TTTCTGAATTGTGATTAAAAAGGCAACTTTATGCCCATGCAACAGAAACTATAAAAAATACAGAGAATGA
AAAGAAACAGATAGATTTTTTAGTTCTTTAGGCCCGTAGTCTGCAAATCCTTTTATGATTTTCTATCAAA
CAAAAGAGGAAAATAGACCAGTTGCAATCCAAACGAGAGTCTAATAGAATGAGGTCGAAAAGTAAATCGC
GCGGGTTTGTTACTGATAAAGCAGGCAAGACCTAAAATGTGTAAAGGGCAAAGTGTATACTTTGGCGTCA
CCCCTTACATATTTTAGGTCTTTTTTTATTGTGCGTAACTAACTTGCCATCTTCAAACAGGAGGGCTGGA
AGAAGCAGACCGCTAACACAGTACATAAAAAAGGAGACATGAACGATGAACATCAAAAAGTTTGCAAAAC
AAGCAACAGTATTAACCTTTACTACCGCACTGCTGGCAGGAGGCGCAACTCAAGCGTTTG
